>Addgene plasmid #107178 | miniTurbo-His6_pET21a | depositor full sequence | sequence record 202194 | miniTurbo-His6_pET21a sequence 6204 bps
TGGCGAATGGG
[124 nt withheld, positions 12-135]
C
[91 nt withheld, positions 137-227]
A
[49 nt withheld, positions 229-277]
CCTTTGACGTTGGAGTCCACGTTCTTT
[37 nt withheld, positions 305-341]
ACCCTATCTCGGTCTATTCTTTTGATTTATAAGGGATTTTGCCGATTTCGGCCTATTGGTTAAAAAATGA
GCTGATTTAACAAAAATTTAACGCGAATTTTAACAAAATATTAACGTTTACAATTTCAGGTGGCACTTTT
CGGGGAAATGTGCGCGGAACCCCTATTTGTTTATTTTTCTAAATACATTCAAATATGTATCCGCTCATGA
GACAATAACCCTGATAAATGCTTCAATAATATTGAAAAAGGAAGAGTATGAGTATTCAACATTTCCGTGT
CGCCCTTATTCCCTTTTTTGCGGCATTTTGCCTTCCTGTTTTTGCTCACCCAGAAACGCTGGTGAAAGTA
AAAGATGCTGAAGATCAGTTGGGTGCACGAGTGGGTTACATCGAACTGGATCTCAACAGCGGTAAGATCC
TTGAGAGTTTTCGCCCCGAAGAACGTTTTCCAATGATGAGCACTTTTAAAGTTCTGCTATGTGGCGCGGT
ATTATCCCGTATTGACGCCGGGCAAGAGCAACTCGGTCGCCGCATACACTATTCTCAGAATGACTTGGTT
GAGTACTCACCAGTCACAGAAAAGCATCTTACGGATGGCATGACAGTAAGAGAATTATGCAGTGCTGCCA
TAACCATGAGTGATAACACTGCGGCCAACTTACTTCTGACAACGATCGGAGGACCGAAGGAGCTAACCGC
TTTTTTGCACAACATGGGGGATCATGTAACTCGCCTTGATCGTTGGGAACCGGAGCTGAATGAAGCCATA
CCAAACGACGAGCGTGACACCACGATGCCTGCAGCAATGGCAACAACGTTGCGCAAACTATTAACTGGCG
AACTACTTACTCTAGCTTCCCGGCAACAATTAATAGACTGGATGGAGGCGGATAAAGTTGCAGGACCACT
TCTGCGCTCGGCCCTTCCGGCTGGCTGGTTTATTGCTGATAAATCTGGAGCCGGTGAGCGTGGGTCTCGC
GGTATCATTGCAGCACTGGGGCCAGATGGTAAGCCCTCCCGTATCGTAGTTATCTACACGACGGGGAGTC
AGGCAACTATGGATGAACGAAATAGACAGATCGCTGAGATAGGTGCCTCACTGATTAAGCATTGGTAACT
GTCAGACCAAGTTTACTCATATATACTTTAGATTGATTTAAAACTTCATTTTTAATTTAAAAGGATCTAG
GTGAAGATCCTTTTTGATAATCTCATGACCAAAATCCCTTAACGTGAGTTTTCGTTCCACTGAGCGTCAG
ACCCCGTAGAAAAGATCAAAGGATCTTCTTGAGATCCTTTTTTTCTGCGCGTAATCTGCTGCTTGCAAAC
AAAAAAACCACCGCTACCAGCGGTGGTTTGTTTGCCGGATCAAGAGCTACCAACTCTTTTTCCGAAGGTA
ACTGGCTTCAGCAGAGCGCAGATACCAAATACTGTCCTTCTAGTGTAGCCGTAGTTAGGCCACCACTTCA
AGAACTCTGTAGCACCGCCTACATACCTCGCTCTGCTAATCCTGTTACCAGTGGCTGCTGCCAGTGGCGA
TAAGTCGTGTCTTACCGGGTTGGACTCAAGACGATAGTTACCGGATAAGGCGCAGCGGTCGGGCTGAACG
GGGGGTTCGTGCACACAGCCCAGCTTGGAGCGAACGACCTACACCGAACTGAGATACCTACAGCGTGAGC
TATGAGAAAGCGCCACGCTTCCCGAAGGGAGAAAGGCGGACAGGTATCCGGTAAGCGGCAGGGTCGGAAC
AGGAGAGCGCACGAGGGAGCTTCCAGGGGGAAACGCCTGGTATCTTTATAGTCCTGTCGGGTTTCGCCAC
CTCTGACTTGAGCGTCGATTTTTGTGATGCTCGTCAGGGGGGCGGAGCCTATGGAAAAACGCCAGCAACG
CGGCCTTTTTACGGTTCCTGGCCTTTTGCTGGCCTTTTGCTCACATGTTCTTTCCTGCGTTATCCCCTGA
TTCTGTGGATAACCGTATTACCGCCTTTGAGTGAGCTGATACCGCTCGCCGCAGCCGAACGACCGAGCGC
AGCGAGTCAGTGAGCGAGGAAGCGGAAGAGCGCCTGATGCGGTATTTTCTCCTTACGCATCTGTGCGGTA
TTTCACACCGCATATATGGTGCACTCTCAGTACAATCTGCTCTGATGCCGCATAGTTAAGCCAGTATACA
CTCCGCTATCGCTACGTGACTGGGTCATGGCTGCGCCCCGACACCCGCCAACACCCGCTGACGCGCCCTG
ACGGGCTTGTCTGCTCCCGGCATCCGCTTACAGACAAGCTGTGACCGTCTCCGGGAGCTGCATGTGTCAG
AGGTTTTCACCGTCATCACCGAAACGCGCGAGGCAGCTGCGGTAAAGCTCATCAGCGTGGTCGTGAAGCG
ATTCACAGATGTCTGCCTGTTCATCCGCGTCCAGCTCGTTGAGTTTCTCCAGAAGCGTTAATGTCTGGCT
TCTGATAAAGCGGGCCATGTTAAGGGCGGTTTTTTCCTGTTTGGTCACTGATGCCTCCGTGTAAGGGGGA
TTTCTGTTCATGGGGGTAATGATACCGATGAAACGAGAGAGGATGCTCACGATACGGGTTACTGATGATG
AACATGCCCGGTTACTGGAACGTTGTGAGGGTAAACAACTGGCGGTATGGATGCGGCGGGACCAGAGAAA
AATCACTCAGGGTCAATGCCAGCGCTTCGTTAATACAGATGTAGGTGTTCCACAGGGTAGCCAGCAGCAT
CCTGCGATGCAGATCCGGAACATAATGGTGCAGGGCGCTGACTTCCGCGTTTCCAGACTTTACGAAACAC
GGAAACCGAAGACCATTCATGTTGTTGCTCAGGTCGCAGACGTTTTGCAGCAGCAGTCGCTTCACGTTCG
CTCGCGTATCGGTGATTCATTCTGCTAACCAGTAAGGCAACCCCGCCAGCCTAGCCGGGTCCTCAACGAC
AGGAGCACGATCATGCGCACCCGTGGGGCCGCCATGCCGGCGATAATGGCCTGCTTCTCGCCGAAACGTT
TGGTGGCGGGACCAGTGACGAAGGCTTGAGCGAGGGCGTGCAAGATTCCGAATACCGCAAGCGACAGGCC
GATCATCGTCGCGCTCCAGCGAAAGCGGTCCTCGCCGAAAATGACCCAGAGCGCTGCCGGCACCTGTCCT
ACGAGTTGCATGATAAAGAAGACAGTCATAAGTGCGGCGACGATAGTCATGCCCCGCGCCCACCGGAAGG
AGCTGACTGGGTTGAAGGCTCTCAAGGGCATCGGTCGAGATCCCGGTGCCTAATGAGTGAGCTAACTTAC
ATTAATTGCGTTGCGCTCACTGCCCGCTTTCCAGTCGGGAAACCTGTCGTGCCAGCTGCATTAATGAATC
GGCCAACGCGCGGGGAGAGGCGGTTTGCGTATTGGGCGCCAGGGTGGTTTTTCTTTTCACCAGTGAGACG
GGCAACAGCTGATTGCCCTTCACCGCCTGGCCCTGAGAGAGTTGCAGCAAGCGGTCCACGCTGGTTTGCC
CCAGCAGGCGAAAATCCTGTTTGATGGTGGTTAACGGCGGGATATAACATGAGCTGTCTTCGGTATCGTC
GTATCCCACTACCGAGATATCCGCACCAACGCGCAGCCCGGACTCGGTAATGGCGCGCATTGCGCCCAGC
GCCATCTGATCGTTGGCAACCAGCATCGCAGTGGGAACGATGCCCTCATTCAGCATTTGCATGGTTTGTT
GAAAACCGGACATGGCACTCCAGTCGCCTTCCCGTTCCGCTATCGGCTGAATTTGATTGCGAGTGAGATA
TTTATGCCAGCCAGCCAGACGCAGACGCGCCGAGACAGAACTTAATGGGCCCGCTAACAGCGCGATTTGC
TGGTGACCCAATGCGACCAGATGCTCCACGCCCAGTCGCGTACCGTCTTCATGGGAGAAAATAATACTGT
TGATGGGTGTCTGGTCAGAGACATCAAGAAATAACGCCGGAACATTAGTGCAGGCAGCTTCCACAGCAAT
GGCATCCTGGTCATCCAGCGGATAGTTAATGATCAGCCCACTGACGCGTTGCGCGAGAAGATTGTGCACC
GCCGCTTTACAGGCTTCGACGCCGCTTCGTTCTACCATCGACACCACCACGCTGGCACCCAGTTGATCGG
CGCGAGATTTAATCGCCGCGACAATTTGCGACGGCGCGTGCAGGGCCAGACTGGAGGTGGCAACGCCAAT
CAGCAACGACTGTTTGCCCGCCAGTTGTTGTGCCACGCGGTTGGGAATGTAATTCAGCTCCGCCATCGCC
GCTTCCACTTTTTCCCGCGTTTTCGCAGAAACGTGGCTGGCCTGGTTCACCACGCGGGAAACGGTCTGAT
AAGAGACACCGGCATACTCTGCGACATCGTATAACGTTACTGGTTTCACATTCACCACCCTGAATTGACT
CTCTTCCGGGCGCTATCATGCCATACCGCGAAAGGTTTTGCGCCATTCGATGGTGTCCGGGATCTCGACG
CTCTCCCTTATGCGACTCCTGCATTAGGAAGCAGCCCAGTAGTAGGTTGAGGCCGTTGAGCACCGCCGCC
GCAAGGAATGGTGCATGCAAGGAGATGGCGCCCAACAGTCCCCCGGCCACGGGGCCTGCCACCATACCCA
CGCCGAAACAAGCGCTCATGAGCCCGAAGTGGCGAGCCCGATCTTCCCCATCGGTGATGTCGGCGATATA
GGCGCCAGCAACCGCACCTGTGGCGCCGGTGATGCCGGCCACGATGCGTCCGGCGTAGAGGATCGAGATC
TCGATCCCGCGAAATTAATACGACTCACTATAGGGGAATTGTGAGCGGATAACAATTCCCCTCTAGAAAT
AATTTTGTTTAACTTTAAGAAGGAGATATACATATGGCTAGCATGACTGGTGGACAGCAAATGGGTCGCG
GATCCGAATTCATGATCCCGCTGCTGAACGCTAAACAGATTCTGGGACAGCTGGACGGCGGGAGCGTGGC
AGTCCTGCCTGTGGTCGACTCCACCAATCAGTACCTGCTGGATCGAATCGGCGAGCTGAAGAGTGGGGAT
GCTTGCATTGCAGAATATCAGCAGGCAGGGAGAGGAAGCAGAGGGAGGAAATGGTTCTCTCCTTTTGGAG
CTAACCTGTACCTGAGTATGTTTTGGCGCCTGAAGCGGGGACCAGCAGCAATCGGCCTGGGCCCGGTCAT
CGGAATTGTCATGGCAGAAGCGCTGCGAAAGCTGGGAGCAGACAAGGTGCGAGTCAAATGGCCCAATGAC
CTGTATCTGCAGGATAGAAAGCTGGCAGGCATCCTGGTGGAGCTGGCCGGAATAACAGGCGATGCTGCAC
AGATCGTCATTGGCGCCGGGATTAACGTGGCTATGAGGCGCGTGGAGGAAAGCGTGGTCAATCAGGGCTG
GATCACACTGCAGGAAGCAGGGATTAACCTGGACAGGAATACTCTGGCCGCTATGCTGATCCGAGAGCTG
CGGGCAGCCCTGGAACTGTTCGAGCAGGAAGGCCTGGCTCCATATCTGTCACGGTGGGAGAAGCTGGATA
ACTTCATCAATAGACCCGTGAAGCTGATCATTGGGGACAAAGAGATTTTCGGGATTAGCCGGGGGATTGA
TAAACAGGGAGCCCTGCTGCTGGAACAGGACGGAGTTATCAAACCCTGGATGGGCGGAGAAATCAGTCTG
CGGTCTGCCGAAAAGAAGCTTGCGGCCGCACTCGAGCACCACCACCACCACCACTGAGATCCGGCTGCTA
ACAAAGCCCGAAAGGAAGCTGAGTTGGCTGCTGCCACCGCTGAGCAATAACTAGCATAACCCCTTGGGGC
CTCTAAACGGGTCTTGAGGGGTTTTTTGCTGAAAGGAGGAACTATATCCGGAT
Features (pLannotate 1.2.2; 20 found; start..end, strand, type, name):
     12..467     +  rep_origin     f1 ori (sequence partly withheld): f1 bacteriophage origin of replication; arrow indicates direction of (+) strand synthesis
    494..598     +  promoter       AmpR promoter: bla
    599..1459    +  CDS            AmpR: β-lactamase; bla; confers resistance to ampicillin, carbenicillin, and related antibiotics
   1630..2218    +  rep_origin     ori: high-copy-number ColE1/pMB1/pBR322/pUC origin of replication
   2404..2546    -  misc_feature   bom: basis of mobility region from pBR322
   2648..2839    -  CDS            rop: Rop protein, which maintains plasmids at low copy number; rop
   2856..3236    +  CDS            YPB1_ECOLX: Protein predicted: Swiss-Prot protein existence level 4. From Escherichia coli.
   3308..3599    -  CDS            TcR (fragment): tetracycline efflux protein; tet; confers resistance to tetracycline
   3614..3635    -  protein_bind   CAP binding site: CAP binding activates transcription in the presence of cAMP. E. coli catabolite activator protein
   3648..4730    -  CDS            lacI: lac repressor; lacI; The lac repressor binds to the lac operator to inhibit transcription in E. coli. This inhibition can be relieved by adding lactose or isopropyl-β-D-thiogalactopyranoside (IPTG).
   4731..4808    -  promoter       lacI promoter: lacI
   4816..5095    -  CDS            TcR (fragment): tetracycline efflux protein; tet; confers resistance to tetracycline
   5117..5135    +  promoter       T7 promoter: promoter for bacteriophage T7 RNA polymerase
   5136..5160    +  protein_bind   lac operator: The lac repressor binds to the lac operator to inhibit transcription in E. coli. This inhibition can be relieved by adding lactose or isopropyl-β-D-thiogalactopyranoside (IPTG). lac repressor encoded by lacI
   5175..5197    +  RBS            RBS: efficient ribosome binding site from bacteriophage T7 gene 10 (Olins and Rangwala, 1989)
   5205..5237    +  CDS            T7 tag (gene 10 leader): leader peptide from bacteriophage T7 gene 10 promotes efficient translation in E. coli
   5256..6026    +  CDS            miniTurbo: N-terminally truncated mutant of the E. coli biotin ligase BioID engineered for improved catalytic efficiency (Branon et al., 2018)
   6048..6065    +  CDS            9xHis (fragment): 9xHis affinity tag
   6075..6124    +  CDS            SET1 (fragment): solubility-enhancement tag derived from T7 phage gene 10B
   6132..6179    +  terminator     T7 terminator: transcription terminator for bacteriophage T7 RNA polymerase
