>Addgene plasmid #107178 | miniTurbo-His6_pET21a | addgene full sequence | sequence record 209629 | Addgene NGS Result
AAACAAGCGCTCATGAGCCCGAAGTGGCGAGCCCGATCTTCCCCATCGGTGATGTCGGCGATATAGGCGC
CAGCAACCGCACCTGTGGCGCCGGTGATGCCGGCCACGATGCGTCCGGCGTAGAGGATCGAGATCTCGAT
CCCGCGAAATTAATACGACTCACTATAGGGGAATTGTGAGCGGATAACAATTCCCCTCTAGAAATAATTT
TGTTTAACTTTAAGAAGGAGATATACATATGGCTAGCATGACTGGTGGACAGCAAATGGGTCGCGGATCC
GAATTCATGATCCCGCTGCTGAACGCTAAACAGATTCTGGGACAGCTGGACGGCGGGAGCGTGGCAGTCC
TGCCTGTGGTCGACTCCACCAATCAGTACCTGCTGGATCGAATCGGCGAGCTGAAGAGTGGGGATGCTTG
CATTGCAGAATATCAGCAGGCAGGGAGAGGAAGCAGAGGGAGGAAATGGTTCTCTCCTTTTGGAGCTAAC
CTGTACCTGAGTATGTTTTGGCGCCTGAAGCGGGGACCAGCAGCAATCGGCCTGGGCCCGGTCATCGGAA
TTGTCATGGCAGAAGCGCTGCGAAAGCTGGGAGCAGACAAGGTGCGAGTCAAATGGCCCAATGACCTGTA
TCTGCAGGATAGAAAGCTGGCAGGCATCCTGGTGGAGCTGGCCGGAATAACAGGCGATGCTGCACAGATC
GTCATTGGCGCCGGGATTAACGTGGCTATGAGGCGCGTGGAGGAAAGCGTGGTCAATCAGGGCTGGATCA
CACTGCAGGAAGCAGGGATTAACCTGGACAGGAATACTCTGGCCGCTATGCTGATCCGAGAGCTGCGGGC
AGCCCTGGAACTGTTCGAGCAGGAAGGCCTGGCTCCATATCTGTCACGGTGGGAGAAGCTGGATAACTTC
ATCAATAGACCCGTGAAGCTGATCATTGGGGACAAAGAGATTTTCGGGATTAGCCGGGGGATTGATAAAC
AGGGAGCCCTGCTGCTGGAACAGGACGGAGTTATCAAACCCTGGATGGGCGGAGAAATCAGTCTGCGGTC
TGCCGAAAAGAAGCTTGCGGCCGCACTCGAGCACCACCACCACCACCACTGAGATCCGGCTGCTAACAAA
GCCCGAAAGGAAGCTGAGTTGGCTGCTGCCACCGCTGAGCAATAACTAGCATAACCCCTTGGGGCCTCTA
AACGGGTCTTGAGGGGTTTTTTGCTGAAAGGAGGAACTATATCCGGATTGGCGAATGGG
[124 nt withheld, positions 1250-1373]
C
[91 nt withheld, positions 1375-1465]
A
[49 nt withheld, positions 1467-1515]
CCTTTGACGTTGGAGTCCACGTTCTTT
[37 nt withheld, positions 1543-1579]
ACCCTATCTCGGTCTATTCTTTTGATTTATAAGGGATTTTGCCGATTTCGGCCTATTGGTTAAAAAATGA
GCTGATTTAACAAAAATTTAACGCGAATTTTAACAAAATATTAACGCTTACAATTTAGGTGGCACTTTTC
GGGGAAATGTGCGCGGAACCCCTATTTGTTTATTTTTCTAAATACATTCAAATATGTATCCGCTCATGAG
ACAATAACCCTGATAAATGCTTCAATAATATTGAAAAAGGAAGAGTATGAGTATTCAACATTTCCGTGTC
GCCCTTATTCCCTTTTTTGCGGCATTTTGCCTTCCTGTTTTTGCTCACCCAGAAACGCTGGTGAAAGTAA
AAGATGCTGAAGATCAGTTGGGTGCACGAGTGGGTTACATCGAACTGGATCTCAACAGCGGTAAGATCCT
TGAGAGTTTTCGCCCCGAAGAACGTTTTCCAATGATGAGCACTTTTAAAGTTCTGCTATGTGGCGCGGTA
TTATCCCGTATTGACGCCGGGCAAGAGCAACTCGGTCGCCGCATACACTATTCTCAGAATGACTTGGTTG
AGTACTCACCAGTCACAGAAAAGCATCTTACGGATGGCATGACAGTAAGAGAATTATGCAGTGCTGCCAT
AACCATGAGTGATAACACTGCGGCCAACTTACTTCTGACAACGATCGGAGGACCGAAGGAGCTAACCGCT
TTTTTGCACAACATGGGGGATCATGTAACTCGCCTTGATCGTTGGGAACCGGAGCTGAATGAAGCCATAC
CAAACGACGAGCGTGACACCACGATGCCTGCAGCAATGGCAACAACGTTGCGCAAACTATTAACTGGCGA
ACTACTTACTCTAGCTTCCCGGCAACAATTAATAGACTGGATGGAGGCGGATAAAGTTGCAGGACCACTT
CTGCGCTCGGCCCTTCCGGCTGGCTGGTTTATTGCTGATAAATCTGGAGCCGGTGAGCGTGGGTCTCGCG
GTATCATTGCAGCACTGGGGCCAGATGGTAAGCCCTCCCGTATCGTAGTTATCTACACGACGGGGAGTCA
GGCAACTATGGATGAACGAAATAGACAGATCGCTGAGATAGGTGCCTCACTGATTAAGCATTGGTAACTG
TCAGACCAAGTTTACTCATATATACTTTAGATTGATTTAAAACTTCATTTTTAATTTAAAAGGATCTAGG
TGAAGATCCTTTTTGATAATCTCATGACCAAAATCCCTTAACGTGAGTTTTCGTTCCACTGAGCGTCAGA
CCCCGTAGAAAAGATCAAAGGATCTTCTTGAGATCCTTTTTTTCTGCGCGTAATCTGCTGCTTGCAAACA
AAAAAACCACCGCTACCAGCGGTGGTTTGTTTGCCGGATCAAGAGCTACCAACTCTTTTTCCGAAGGTAA
CTGGCTTCAGCAGAGCGCAGATACCAAATACTGTCCTTCTAGTGTAGCCGTAGTTAGGCCACCACTTCAA
GAACTCTGTAGCACCGCCTACATACCTCGCTCTGCTAATCCTGTTACCAGTGGCTGCTGCCAGTGGCGAT
AAGTCGTGTCTTACCGGGTTGGACTCAAGACGATAGTTACCGGATAAGGCGCAGCGGTCGGGCTGAACGG
GGGGTTCGTGCACACAGCCCAGCTTGGAGCGAACGACCTACACCGAACTGAGATACCTACAGCGTGAGCT
ATGAGAAAGCGCCACGCTTCCCGAAGGGAGAAAGGCGGACAGGTATCCGGTAAGCGGCAGGGTCGGAACA
GGAGAGCGCACGAGGGAGCTTCCAGGGGGAAACGCCTGGTATCTTTATAGTCCTGTCGGGTTTCGCCACC
TCTGACTTGAGCGTCGATTTTTGTGATGCTCGTCAGGGGGGCGGAGCCTATGGAAAAACGCCAGCAACGC
GGCCTTTTTACGGTTCCTGGCCTTTTGCTGGCCTTTTGCTCACATGTTCTTTCCTGCGTTATCCCCTGAT
TCTGTGGATAACCGTATTACCGCCTTTGAGTGAGCTGATACCGCTCGCCGCAGCCGAACGACCGAGCGCA
GCGAGTCAGTGAGCGAGGAAGCGGAAGAGCGCCTGATGCGGTATTTTCTCCTTACGCATCTGTGCGGTAT
TTCACACCGCAATGGTGCACTCTCAGTACAATCTGCTCTGATGCCGCATAGTTAAGCCAGTATACACTCC
GCTATCGCTACGTGACTGGGTCATGGCTGCGCCCCGACACCCGCCAACACCCGCTGACGCGCCCTGACGG
GCTTGTCTGCTCCCGGCATCCGCTTACAGACAAGCTGTGACCGTCTCCGGGAGCTGCATGTGTCAGAGGT
TTTCACCGTCATCACCGAAACGCGCGAGGCAGCTGCGGTAAAGCTCATCAGCGTGGTCGTGAAGCGATTC
ACAGATGTCTGCCTGTTCATCCGCGTCCAGCTCGTTGAGTTTCTCCAGAAGCGTTAATGTCTGGCTTCTG
ATAAAGCGGGCCATGTTAAGGGCGGTTTTTTCCTGTTTGGTCACTGATGCCTCCGTGTAAGGGGGATTTC
TGTTCATGGGGGTAATGATACCGATGAAACGAGAGAGGATGCTCACGATACGGGTTACTGATGATGAACA
TGCCCGGTTACTGGAACGTTGTGAGGGTAAACAACTGGCGGTATGGATGCGGCGGGACCAGAGAAAAATC
ACTCAGGGTCAATGCCAGCGCTTCGTTAATACAGATGTAGGTGTTCCACAGGGTAGCCAGCAGCATCCTG
CGATGCAGATCCGGAACATAATGGTGCAGGGCGCTGACTTCCGCGTTTCCAGACTTTACGAAACACGGAA
ACCGAAGACCATTCATGTTGTTGCTCAGGTCGCAGACGTTTTGCAGCAGCAGTCGCTTCACGTTCGCTCG
CGTATCGGTGATTCATTCTGCTAACCAGTAAGGCAACCCCGCCAGCCTAGCCGGGTCCTCAACGACAGGA
GCACGATCATGCGCACCCGTGGGGCCGCCATGCCGGCGATAATGGCCTGCTTCTCGCCGAAACGTTTGGT
GGCGGGACCAGTGACGAAGGCTTGAGCGAGGGCGTGCAAGATTCCGAATACCGCAAGCGACAGGCCGATC
ATCGTCGCGCTCCAGCGAAAGCGGTCCTCGCCGAAAATGACCCAGAGCGCTGCCGGCACCTGTCCTACGA
GTTGCATGATAAAGAAGACAGTCATAAGTGCGGCGACGATAGTCATGCCCCGCGCCCACCGGAAGGAGCT
GACTGGGTTGAAGGCTCTCAAGGGCATCGGTCGAGATCCCGGTGCCTAATGAGTGAGCTAACTTACATTA
ATTGCGTTGCGCTCACTGCCCGCTTTCCAGTCGGGAAACCTGTCGTGCCAGCTGCATTAATGAATCGGCC
AACGCGCGGGGAGAGGCGGTTTGCGTATTGGGCGCCAGGGTGGTTTTTCTTTTCACCAGTGAGACGGGCA
ACAGCTGATTGCCCTTCACCGCCTGGCCCTGAGAGAGTTGCAGCAAGCGGTCCACGCTGGTTTGCCCCAG
CAGGCGAAAATCCTGTTTGATGGTGGTTAACGGCGGGATATAACATGAGCTGTCTTCGGTATCGTCGTAT
CCCACTACCGAGATATCCGCACCAACGCGCAGCCCGGACTCGGTAATGGCGCGCATTGCGCCCAGCGCCA
TCTGATCGTTGGCAACCAGCATCGCAGTGGGAACGATGCCCTCATTCAGCATTTGCATGGTTTGTTGAAA
ACCGGACATGGCACTCCAGTCGCCTTCCCGTTCCGCTATCGGCTGAATTTGATTGCGAGTGAGATATTTA
TGCCAGCCAGCCAGACGCAGACGCGCCGAGACAGAACTTAATGGGCCCGCTAACAGCGCGATTTGCTGGT
GACCCAATGCGACCAGATGCTCCACGCCCAGTCGCGTACCGTCTTCATGGGAGAAAATAATACTGTTGAT
GGGTGTCTGGTCAGAGACATCAAGAAATAACGCCGGAACATTAGTGCAGGCAGCTTCCACAGCAATGGCA
TCCTGGTCATCCAGCGGATAGTTAATGATCAGCCCACTGACGCGTTGCGCGAGAAGATTGTGCACCGCCG
CTTTACAGGCTTCGACGCCGCTTCGTTCTACCATCGACACCACCACGCTGGCACCCAGTTGATCGGCGCG
AGATTTAATCGCCGCGACAATTTGCGACGGCGCGTGCAGGGCCAGACTGGAGGTGGCAACGCCAATCAGC
AACGACTGTTTGCCCGCCAGTTGTTGTGCCACGCGGTTGGGAATGTAATTCAGCTCCGCCATCGCCGCTT
CCACTTTTTCCCGCGTTTTCGCAGAAACGTGGCTGGCCTGGTTCACCACGCGGGAAACGGTCTGATAAGA
GACACCGGCATACTCTGCGACATCGTATAACGTTACTGGTTTCACATTCACCACCCTGAATTGACTCTCT
TCCGGGCGCTATCATGCCATACCGCGAAAGGTTTTGCGCCATTCGATGGTGTCCGGGATCTCGACGCTCT
CCCTTATGCGACTCCTGCATTAGGAAGCAGCCCAGTAGTAGGTTGAGGCCGTTGAGCACCGCCGCCGCAA
GGAATGGTGCATGCAAGGAGATGGCGCCCAACAGTCCCCCGGCCACGGGGCCTGCCACCATACCCACGCC
G
Features (pLannotate 1.2.2; 20 found; start..end, strand, type, name):
    151..169     +  promoter       T7 promoter: promoter for bacteriophage T7 RNA polymerase
    170..194     +  protein_bind   lac operator: The lac repressor binds to the lac operator to inhibit transcription in E. coli. This inhibition can be relieved by adding lactose or isopropyl-β-D-thiogalactopyranoside (IPTG). lac repressor encoded by lacI
    209..231     +  RBS            RBS: efficient ribosome binding site from bacteriophage T7 gene 10 (Olins and Rangwala, 1989)
    239..271     +  CDS            T7 tag (gene 10 leader): leader peptide from bacteriophage T7 gene 10 promotes efficient translation in E. coli
    290..1060    +  CDS            miniTurbo: N-terminally truncated mutant of the E. coli biotin ligase BioID engineered for improved catalytic efficiency (Branon et al., 2018)
   1082..1099    +  CDS            9xHis (fragment): 9xHis affinity tag
   1109..1158    +  CDS            SET1 (fragment): solubility-enhancement tag derived from T7 phage gene 10B
   1166..1213    +  terminator     T7 terminator: transcription terminator for bacteriophage T7 RNA polymerase
   1250..1678    +  rep_origin     f1 ori (sequence partly withheld): f1 bacteriophage origin of replication; arrow indicates direction of (+) strand synthesis
   1731..1835    +  promoter       AmpR promoter: bla
   1836..2696    +  CDS            AmpR: β-lactamase; bla; confers resistance to ampicillin, carbenicillin, and related antibiotics
   2867..3455    +  rep_origin     ori: high-copy-number ColE1/pMB1/pBR322/pUC origin of replication
   3641..3780    -  misc_feature   bom: basis of mobility region from pBR322
   3882..4073    -  CDS            rop: Rop protein, which maintains plasmids at low copy number; rop
   4090..4470    +  CDS            YPB1_ECOLX: Protein predicted: Swiss-Prot protein existence level 4. From Escherichia coli.
   4542..4833    -  CDS            TcR (fragment): tetracycline efflux protein; tet; confers resistance to tetracycline
   4848..4869    -  protein_bind   CAP binding site: CAP binding activates transcription in the presence of cAMP. E. coli catabolite activator protein
   4882..5964    -  CDS            lacI: lac repressor; lacI; The lac repressor binds to the lac operator to inhibit transcription in E. coli. This inhibition can be relieved by adding lactose or isopropyl-β-D-thiogalactopyranoside (IPTG).
   5965..6042    -  promoter       lacI promoter: lacI
   6050..129     -  CDS            TcR (fragment) (across the origin): tetracycline efflux protein; tet; confers resistance to tetracycline
