[The description below was written by a language model from this plasmid's Addgene catalogue record and pLannotate feature annotations shown in this document.]
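Description:
miniTurbo-His6_pET21a is a bacterial expression plasmid of about 6.2 kb, built on the pET21a backbone, for producing recombinant miniTurbo in E. coli. It is selected with ampicillin through the β-lactamase (AmpR) gene and replicates from a pBR322/ColE1-type origin. The feature tables also show the bom site and rop gene typical of pET vectors, although the catalogue entry lists the plasmid as high copy. An f1 origin is present as well, along with short remnants of the tetracycline resistance gene left over from the backbone's pBR322 ancestry; these are not functional markers.

The insert is miniTurbo, an engineered E. coli BirA biotin ligase that lacks residues 1–63 and carries twelve point mutations (including R118S). It was developed as a compact, catalytically efficient enzyme for promiscuous proximity biotinylation. The coding sequence sits downstream of a T7 promoter with an adjacent lac operator and the T7 gene 10 ribosome binding site. It is preceded by the short T7 tag leader and followed by a C-terminal hexahistidine tag, which the annotation software records as an 18-nt fragment of a longer His tag, and then the T7 terminator. A small hit annotated as a "SET1 fragment" between the His tag and the terminator is probably just backbone sequence rather than a deliberate fusion. The plasmid-borne lacI gene supplies repressor, so transcription stays off until IPTG induction in a host that provides T7 RNA polymerase. The listed DH5alpha strain serves for propagation only.

The record supports its use for expressing His-tagged miniTurbo, which allows nickel-affinity purification of the enzyme. The cloning sites are not recorded. The depositor and sequencing-derived records differ by only four nucleotides and show the same set of features.
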