Addgene plasmid #107178: miniTurbo-His6_pET21a
Purpose: expresses His6-tagged miniTurbo in bacteria
Depositing lab: Alice Ting. Depositing organization: Stanford University. Publication: Efficient proximity labeling in living cells and organisms with TurboID. Branon TC, Bosch JA, Sanchez AD, Udeshi ND, Svinkina T, Carr SA, Feldman JL, Perrimon N, Ting AY. Nat Biotechnol. 2018 Aug 20. pii: nbt.4201. doi: 10.1038/nbt.4201. PubMed 30125270.
Backbone
  Vector backbone: pET21a
  Vector type: Bacterial Expression
Growth in bacteria
  Bacterial resistance: Ampicillin, 100 μg/mL
  Growth temperature: 37°C
  Growth strain: DH5alpha
  Copy number: High Copy
Gene/Insert
  Gene/Insert name: miniTurbo (BirA mutant)
  Mutation: aa1-63 deleted; Q65P, I87V, R118S, E140K, Q141R, S150G, L151P, V160A, T192A, K194I, M209V, I305V
  Cloning method: Restriction Enzyme; 5′ cloning site unknown (unknown if destroyed); 3′ cloning site unknown (unknown if destroyed)
Terms and licenses: Academic/Nonprofit Terms; Industry Terms: Not Available to Industry
Depositor comments: Please visit https://www.biorxiv.org/content/early/2017/10/02/196980 for BioRxiv preprint
How to cite: miniTurbo-His6_pET21a was a gift from Alice Ting (Addgene plasmid # 107178 ; http://n2t.net/addgene:107178 ; RRID:Addgene_107178)
